Addgene plasmid #140578: pU6-pegRNA-DNMT1+38
Purpose: Expresses a pegRNA in mammalian cells
Depositing lab: Feng Zhang. Depositing organization: Broad Institute. Publication: Highly Parallel Profiling of Cas9 Variant Specificity. Schmid-Burgk JL, Gao L, Li D, Gardner Z, Strecker J, Lash B, Zhang F. Mol Cell. 2020 Mar 17. pii: S1097-2765(20)30143-X. doi: 10.1016/j.molcel.2020.02.023. PubMed 32187529.
Backbone
  Vector backbone: pU6-pegRNA
  Backbone manufacturer: Anzalone et al.
Growth in bacteria
  Bacterial resistance: Ampicillin, 100 μg/mL
  Growth temperature: 37°C
  Growth strain: DH5alpha
  Copy number: Unknown
Gene/Insert
  Gene/Insert name: pegRNA DNMT1 +38
  Species: Synthetic
Terms and licenses: Academic/Nonprofit Terms; Industry Terms: Not Available to Industry
How to cite: pU6-pegRNA-DNMT1+38 was a gift from Feng Zhang (Addgene plasmid # 140578 ; http://n2t.net/addgene:140578 ; RRID:Addgene_140578)
