[The description below was written by a language model from this plasmid's Addgene catalogue record and pLannotate feature annotations shown in this document.]
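Description:
pU6-pegRNA-DNMT1+38 is a compact (about 2.4 kb) mammalian expression plasmid built on the pU6-pegRNA backbone and designed to transcribe a single prime editing guide RNA (pegRNA) in transfected mammalian cells. It is propagated in E. coli through a high-copy ColE1/pUC-type origin of replication and selected with ampicillin via a β-lactamase (AmpR) gene driven by its own bla promoter. A short fragment of a Gateway attB1 site is annotated near the start of the sequence. It appears to be a cloning remnant rather than a functional element. The plasmid carries no mammalian selection marker or reporter.

The payload is a synthetic pegRNA cassette under the human U6 promoter, an RNA polymerase III promoter suited to producing small, uncapped, non-polyadenylated RNAs with defined ends. Between the promoter and the annotated Streptococcus pyogenes Cas9 guide RNA scaffold lies a short gap that would accommodate the spacer. The insert name indicates that the guide targets the DNMT1 locus. In a pegRNA, the scaffold is followed by a 3' extension containing a reverse transcriptase template and a primer binding site, which together specify the edit to be written at the nicked target. This extension is not separately annotated in the feature table, and the record does not explain what "+38" denotes or what edit is encoded.

The plasmid supplies only the RNA component, so it would be co-delivered with a separate construct expressing a prime editor (a Cas9 nickase fused to reverse transcriptase). It was deposited in connection with a study profiling the specificity of Cas9 variants.
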