Features (pLannotate 1.2.2; 6 found; start..end, strand, type, name):
      2..19      +  protein_bind   attB1 (fragment): mutant version of attB; recombination site for the Gateway® BP reaction BP Clonase™
     71..311     +  promoter       U6 promoter: RNA polymerase III promoter for human U6 snRNA
    340..415     +  misc_RNA       gRNA scaffold: guide RNA scaffold for the Streptococcus pyogenes CRISPR/Cas9 system
    602..1190    -  rep_origin     ori: high-copy-number ColE1/pMB1/pBR322/pUC origin of replication
   1361..2221    -  CDS            AmpR: β-lactamase; bla; confers resistance to ampicillin, carbenicillin, and related antibiotics
   2222..2326    -  promoter       AmpR promoter: bla
>Addgene plasmid #140578 | pU6-pegRNA-DNMT1+38 | addgene full sequence | sequence record 296570 | Addgene NGS Result
CTGTACAAAAAAGCAGGCTTTAAAGGAACCAATTCAGTCGACTGGATCCGGTACCAAGGTCGGGCAGGAA
GAGGGCCTATTTCCCATGATTCCTTCATATTTGCATATACGATACAAGGCTGTTAGAGAGATAATTAGAA
TTAATTTGACTGTAAACACAAAGATATTAGTACAAAATACGTGACGTAGAAAGTAATAATTTCTTGGGTA
GTTTGCAGTTTTAAAATTATGTTTTAAAATGGACTATCATATGCTTACCGTAACTTGAAAGTATTTCGAT
TTCTTGGCTTTATATATCTTGTGGAAAGGACGAAACACCGGTGCCAGAAACAGGGGTGAGTTTTAGAGCT
AGAAATAGCAAGTTAAAATAAGGCTAGTCCGTTATCAACTTGAAAAAGTGGCACCGAGTCGGTGCCTGCT
AAGGACTAGTTCTGCCCTCCAGTCAGGCTTGTCGACGACGGCGGTCTCCGTCGTCAGGATCATCCCCTGT
TTCTGGCATTTTTTTAAGCTTGGGCCGCTCGAGGTACCTCTCTACATATGACATGTGAGCAAAAGGCCAG
CAAAAGGCCAGGAACCGTAAAAAGGCCGCGTTGCTGGCGTTTTTCCATAGGCTCCGCCCCCCTGACGAGC
ATCACAAAAATCGACGCTCAAGTCAGAGGTGGCGAAACCCGACAGGACTATAAAGATACCAGGCGTTTCC
CCCTGGAAGCTCCCTCGTGCGCTCTCCTGTTCCGACCCTGCCGCTTACCGGATACCTGTCCGCCTTTCTC
CCTTCGGGAAGCGTGGCGCTTTCTCATAGCTCACGCTGTAGGTATCTCAGTTCGGTGTAGGTCGTTCGCT
CCAAGCTGGGCTGTGTGCACGAACCCCCCGTTCAGCCCGACCGCTGCGCCTTATCCGGTAACTATCGTCT
TGAGTCCAACCCGGTAAGACACGACTTATCGCCACTGGCAGCAGCCACTGGTAACAGGATTAGCAGAGCG
AGGTATGTAGGCGGTGCTACAGAGTTCTTGAAGTGGTGGCCTAACTACGGCTACACTAGAAGAACAGTAT
TTGGTATCTGCGCTCTGCTGAAGCCAGTTACCTTCGGAAAAAGAGTTGGTAGCTCTTGATCCGGCAAACA
AACCACCGCTGGTAGCGGTGGTTTTTTTGTTTGCAAGCAGCAGATTACGCGCAGAAAAAAAGGATCTCAA
GAAGATCCTTTGATCTTTTCTACGGGGTCTGACGCTCAGTGGAACGAAAACTCACGTTAAGGGATTTTGG
TCATGAGATTATCAAAAAGGATCTTCACCTAGATCCTTTTAAATTAAAAATGAAGTTTTAAATCAATCTA
AAGTATATATGAGTAAACTTGGTCTGACAGTTACCAATGCTTAATCAGTGAGGCACCTATCTCAGCGATC
TGTCTATTTCGTTCATCCATAGTTGCCTGACTCCCCGTCGTGTAGATAACTACGATACGGGAGGGCTTAC
CATCTGGCCCCAGTGCTGCAATGATACCGCGAGATCCACGCTCACCGGCTCCAGATTTATCAGCAATAAA
CCAGCCAGCCGGAAGGGCCGAGCGCAGAAGTGGTCCTGCAACTTTATCCGCCTCCATCCAGTCTATTAAT
TGTTGCCGGGAAGCTAGAGTAAGTAGTTCGCCAGTTAATAGTTTGCGCAACGTTGTTGCCATTGCTACAG
GCATCGTGGTGTCACGCTCGTCGTTTGGTATGGCTTCATTCAGCTCCGGTTCCCAACGATCAAGGCGAGT
TACATGATCCCCCATGTTGTGCAAAAAAGCGGTTAGCTCCTTCGGTCCTCCGATCGTTGTCAGAAGTAAG
TTGGCCGCAGTGTTATCACTCATGGTTATGGCAGCACTGCATAATTCTCTTACTGTCATGCCATCCGTAA
GATGCTTTTCTGTGACTGGTGAGTACTCAACCAAGTCATTCTGAGAATAGTGTATGCGGCGACCGAGTTG
CTCTTGCCCGGCGTCAATACGGGATAATACCGCGCCACATAGCAGAACTTTAAAAGTGCTCATCATTGGA
AAACGTTCTTCGGGGCGAAAACTCTCAAGGATCTTACCGCTGTTGAGATCCAGTTCGATGTAACCCACTC
GTGCACCCAACTGATCTTCAGCATCTTTTACTTTCACCAGCGTTTCTGGGTGAGCAAAAACAGGAAGGCA
AAATGCCGCAAAAAAGGGAATAAGGGCGACACGGAAATGTTGAATACTCATACTCTTCCTTTTTCAATAT
TATTGAAGCATTTATCAGGGTTATTGTCTCATGAGCGGATACATATTTGAATGTATTTAGAAAAATAAAC
AAATAGGGGTTCCGCGCACATTTCCCCGAAAAGTGCCACCTGACGTCGCTAG
